>Addgene plasmid #231857 | pDest17_Gcn4 ILVtoED | addgene full sequence | sequence record 460757 | Addgene NGS Result
AGATCTCGATCCCGCGAAATTAATACGACTCACTATAGGGAGACCACAACGGTTTCCCTCTAGAAATAAT
TTTGTTTAACTTTAAGAAGGAGATATACATATGTCGTACTACCATCACCATCACCATCACCTCGAATCAA
CAAGTTTGTACAAAAAAGCAGGCTTCGAGAACCTGTATTTTCAGGGTAGCAGCACCGATAGCACCCCGAT
GTTTGAATATGAAAATCTGGAAGATAACAGCAAAGAGTGGACCAGCGATTTTGATAATGATGAACCGGAA
ACCACCGATGATGAAAGTGATGCAGATAAAGCAGATGAAAGCGGTAGCGGTTCAGGTAGCGGTAGTCCGG
AAAGCAGCGATCCGGCAGCACTGAAACGTGCCCGTAATACCGAAGCAGCACGTCGTAGCCGTGCACGTAA
ACTGCAGCGTATGAAACAGTTAGAAGATAAGGTTGAAGAACTGCTGTGCAAAAACTATCACCTGGAAAAT
GAAGTTGCCCGTCTGAAAAAGCTGGTTGGTGAACGTTAAGACCCAGCTTTCTTGTACAAAGTGGTTGATT
CGAGGCTGCTAACAAAGCCCGAAAGGAAGCTGAGTTGGCTGCTGCCACCGCTGAGCAATAACTAGCATAA
CCCCTTGGGGCCTCTAAACGGGTCTTGAGGGGTTTTTTGCTGAAAGGAGGAACTATATCCGGATATCCAC
AGGACGGGTGTGGTCGCCATGATCGCGTAGTCGATAGTGGCTCCAAGTAGCGAAGCGAGCAGGACTGGGC
GGCGGCCAAAGCGGTCGGACAGTGCTCCGAGAACGGGTGCGCATAGAAATTGCATCAACGCATATAGCGC
TAGCAGCACGCCATAGTGACTGGCGATGCTGTCGGAATGGACGATATCCCGCAAGAGGCCCGGCAGTACC
GGCATAACCAAGCCTATGCCTACAGCATCCAGGGTGACGGTGCCGAGGATGACGATGAGCGCATTGTTAG
ATTTCATACACGGTGCCTGACTGCGTTAGCAATTTAACTGTGATAAACTACCGCATTAAAGCTTATCGAT
GATAAGCTGTCAAACATGAGAATTCTTGAAGACGAAAGGGCCTCGTGATACGCCTATTTTTATAGGTTAA
TGTCATGATAATAATGGTTTCTTAGACGTCAGGTGGCACTTTTCGGGGAAATGTGCGCGGAACCCCTATT
TGTTTATTTTTCTAAATACATTCAAATATGTATCCGCTCATGAGACAATAACCCTGATAAATGCTTCAAT
AATATTGAAAAAGGAAGAGTATGAGTATTCAACATTTCCGTGTCGCCCTTATTCCCTTTTTTGCGGCATT
TTGCCTTCCTGTTTTTGCTCACCCAGAAACGCTGGTGAAAGTAAAAGATGCTGAAGATCAGTTGGGTGCA
CGAGTGGGTTACATCGAACTGGATCTCAACAGCGGTAAGATCCTTGAGAGTTTTCGCCCCGAAGAACGTT
TTCCAATGATGAGCACTTTTAAAGTTCTGCTATGTGGCGCGGTATTATCCCGTGTTGACGCCGGGCAAGA
GCAACTCGGTCGCCGCATACACTATTCTCAGAATGACTTGGTTGAGTACTCACCAGTCACAGAAAAGCAT
CTTACGGATGGCATGACAGTAAGAGAATTATGCAGTGCTGCCATAACCATGAGTGATAACACTGCGGCCA
ACTTACTTCTGACAACGATCGGAGGACCGAAGGAGCTAACCGCTTTTTTGCACAACATGGGGGATCATGT
AACTCGCCTTGATCGTTGGGAACCGGAGCTGAATGAAGCCATACCAAACGACGAGCGTGACACCACGATG
CCTGCAGCAATGGCAACAACGTTGCGCAAACTATTAACTGGCGAACTACTTACTCTAGCTTCCCGGCAAC
AATTAATAGACTGGATGGAGGCGGATAAAGTTGCAGGACCACTTCTGCGCTCGGCCCTTCCGGCTGGCTG
GTTTATTGCTGATAAATCTGGAGCCGGTGAGCGTGGGTCTCGCGGTATCATTGCAGCACTGGGGCCAGAT
GGTAAGCCCTCCCGTATCGTAGTTATCTACACGACGGGGAGTCAGGCAACTATGGATGAACGAAATAGAC
AGATCGCTGAGATAGGTGCCTCACTGATTAAGCATTGGTAACTGTCAGACCAAGTTTACTCATATATACT
TTAGATTGATTTAAAACTTCATTTTTAATTTAAAAGGATCTAGGTGAAGATCCTTTTTGATAATCTCATG
ACCAAAATCCCTTAACGTGAGTTTTCGTTCCACTGAGCGTCAGACCCCGTAGAAAAGATCAAAGGATCTT
CTTGAGATCCTTTTTTTCTGCGCGTAATCTGCTGCTTGCAAACAAAAAAACCACCGCTACCAGCGGTGGT
TTGTTTGCCGGATCAAGAGCTACCAACTCTTTTTCCGAAGGTAACTGGCTTCAGCAGAGCGCAGATACCA
AATACTGTCCTTCTAGTGTAGCCGTAGTTAGGCCACCACTTCAAGAACTCTGTAGCACCGCCTACATACC
TCGCTCTGCTAATCCTGTTACCAGTGGCTGCTGCCAGTGGCGATAAGTCGTGTCTTACCGGGTTGGACTC
AAGACGATAGTTACCGGATAAGGCGCAGCGGTCGGGCTGAACGGGGGGTTCGTGCACACAGCCCAGCTTG
GAGCGAACGACCTACACCGAACTGAGATACCTACAGCGTGAGCTATGAGAAAGCGCCACGCTTCCCGAAG
GGAGAAAGGCGGACAGGTATCCGGTAAGCGGCAGGGTCGGAACAGGAGAGCGCACGAGGGAGCTTCCAGG
GGGAAACGCCTGGTATCTTTATAGTCCTGTCGGGTTTCGCCACCTCTGACTTGAGCGTCGATTTTTGTGA
TGCTCGTCAGGGGGGCGGAGCCTATGGAAAAACGCCAGCAACGCGGCCTTTTTACGGTTCCTGGCCTTTT
GCTGGCCTTTTGCTCACATGTTCTTTCCTGCGTTATCCCCTGATTCTGTGGATAACCGTATTACCGCCTT
TGAGTGAGCTGATACCGCTCGCCGCAGCCGAACGACCGAGCGCAGCGAGTCAGTGAGCGAGGAAGCGGAA
GAGCGCCTGATGCGGTATTTTCTCCTTACGCATCTGTGCGGTATTTCACACCGCAATGGTGCACTCTCAG
TACAATCTGCTCTGATGCCGCATAGTTAAGCCAGTATACACTCCGCTATCGCTACGTGACTGGGTCATGG
CTGCGCCCCGACACCCGCCAACACCCGCTGACGCGCCCTGACGGGCTTGTCTGCTCCCGGCATCCGCTTA
CAGACAAGCTGTGACCGTCTCCGGGAGCTGCATGTGTCAGAGGTTTTCACCGTCATCACCGAAACGCGCG
AGGCAGCTGCGGTAAAGCTCATCAGCGTGGTCGTGAAGCGATTCACAGATGTCTGCCTGTTCATCCGCGT
CCAGCTCGTTGAGTTTCTCCAGAAGCGTTAATGTCTGGCTTCTGATAAAGCGGGCCATGTTAAGGGCGGT
TTTTTCCTGTTTGGTCACTGATGCCTCCGTGTAAGGGGGATTTCTGTTCATGGGGGTAATGATACCGATG
AAACGAGAGAGGATGCTCACGATACGGGTTACTGATGATGAACATGCCCGGTTACTGGAACGTTGTGAGG
GTAAACAACTGGCGGTATGGATGCGGCGGGACCAGAGAAAAATCACTCAGGGTCAATGCCAGCGCTTCGT
TAATACAGATGTAGGTGTTCCACAGGGTAGCCAGCAGCATCCTGCGATGCAGATCCGGAACATAATGGTG
CAGGGCGCTGACTTCCGCGTTTCCAGACTTTACGAAACACGGAAACCGAAGACCATTCATGTTGTTGCTC
AGGTCGCAGACGTTTTGCAGCAGCAGTCGCTTCACGTTCGCTCGCGTATCGGTGATTCATTCTGCTAACC
AGTAAGGCAACCCCGCCAGCCTAGCCGGGTCCTCAACGACAGGAGCACGATCATGCGCACCCGTGGCCAG
GACCCAACGCTGCCCGAGATGCGCCGCGTGCGGCTGCTGGAGATGGCGGACGCGATGGATATGTTCTGCC
AAGGGTTGGTTTGCGCATTCACAGTTCTCCGCAAGAATTGATTGGCTCCAATTCTTGGAGTGGTGAATCC
GTTAGCGAGGTGCCGCCGGCTTCCATTCAGGTCGAGGTGGCCCGGCTCCATGCACCGCGACGCAACGCGG
GGAGGCAGACAAGGTATAGGGCGGCGCCTACAATCCATGCCAACCCGTTCCATGTGCTCGCCGAGGCGGC
ATAAATCGCCGTGACGATCAGCGGTCCAATGATCGAAGTTAGGCTGGTAAGAGCCGCGAGCGATCCTTGA
AGCTGTCCCTGATGGTCGTCATCTACCTGCCTGGACAGCATGGCCTGCAACGCGGGCATCCCGATGCCGC
CGGAAGCGAGAAGAATCATAATGGGGAAGGCCATCCAGCCTCGCGTCGCGAACGCCAGCAAGACGTAGCC
CAGCGCGTCGGCCGCCATGCCGGCGATAATGGCCTGCTTCTCGCCGAAACGTTTGGTGGCGGGACCAGTG
ACGAAGGCTTGAGCGAGGGCGTGCAAGATTCCGAATACCGCAAGCGACAGGCCGATCATCGTCGCGCTCC
AGCGAAAGCGGTCCTCGCCGAAAATGACCCAGAGCGCTGCCGGCACCTGTCCTACGAGTTGCATGATAAA
GAAGACAGTCATAAGTGCGGCGACGATAGTCATGCCCCGCGCCCACCGGAAGGAGCTGACTGGGTTGAAG
GCTCTCAAGGGCATCGGTCGATCGACGCTCTCCCTTATGCGACTCCTGCATTAGGAAGCAGCCCAGTAGT
AGGTTGAGGCCGTTGAGCACCGCCGCCGCAAGGAATGGTGCATGCAAGGAGATGGCGCCCAACAGTCCCC
CGGCCACGGGGCCTGCCACCATACCCACGCCGAAACAAGCGCTCATGAGCCCGAAGTGGCGAGCCCGATC
TTCCCCATCGGTGATGTCGGCGATATAGGCGCCAGCAACCGCACCTGTGGCGCCGGTGATGCCGGCCACG
ATGCGTCCGGCGTAGAGGATCG
Features (pLannotate 1.2.2; 17 found; start..end, strand, type, name):
     21..39      +  promoter       T7 promoter: promoter for bacteriophage T7 RNA polymerase
     71..93      +  RBS            RBS: efficient ribosome binding site from bacteriophage T7 gene 10 (Olins and Rangwala, 1989)
    111..131     +  CDS            8xHis (fragment): 8xHis affinity tag
    140..164     +  protein_bind   attB1: mutant version of attB; recombination site for the Gateway® BP reaction BP Clonase™
    179..526     +  CDS            GCN4 (fragment): GCN4_YEAST - Also known as AAS101 From Saccharomyces cerevisiae (strain ATCC 204508 / S288c) (Baker's yeast).
    531..555     -  protein_bind   attB2: mutant version of attB; recombination site for the Gateway® BP reaction BP Clonase™
    565..614     +  CDS            SET1 (fragment): solubility-enhancement tag derived from T7 phage gene 10B
    622..669     +  terminator     T7 terminator: transcription terminator for bacteriophage T7 RNA polymerase
    695..987     -  CDS            TcR (fragment): tetracycline efflux protein; tet; confers resistance to tetracycline
   1035..1063    -  promoter       tet promoter: E. coli promoter for tetracycline efflux protein gene
   1176..1280    +  promoter       AmpR promoter: bla
   1281..2141    +  CDS            AmpR: β-lactamase; bla; confers resistance to ampicillin, carbenicillin, and related antibiotics
   2312..2900    +  rep_origin     ori: high-copy-number ColE1/pMB1/pBR322/pUC origin of replication
   3086..3225    -  misc_feature   bom: basis of mobility region from pBR322
   3327..3518    -  CDS            rop: Rop protein, which maintains plasmids at low copy number; rop
   3535..3915    +  CDS            YPB1_ECOLX: Protein predicted: Swiss-Prot protein existence level 4. From Escherichia coli.
   4157..5061    -  CDS            TcR (fragment): tetracycline efflux protein; tet; confers resistance to tetracycline
