[The description below was written by a language model from this plasmid's Addgene catalogue record and pLannotate feature annotations shown in this document.]
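Description:
pDest17_Gcn4 ILVtoED is a bacterial expression plasmid built on the Gateway destination vector pDest17, designed to produce an N-terminally His-tagged variant of the Saccharomyces cerevisiae transcription factor Gcn4 in E. coli. The backbone is pBR322-derived. It carries a ColE1/pMB1-type origin together with the bom mobility region and the rop gene, which keeps copy number low, consistent with the catalogue's low-copy designation. Selection is by ampicillin through the β-lactamase gene and its own promoter. Fragments of the tetracycline resistance gene and its promoter are also annotated, but these appear to be interrupted backbone remnants rather than a usable marker.

The expression cassette runs from a T7 promoter and the phage T7 gene 10 ribosome binding site through a polyhistidine tag, then an attB1 site, the Gcn4 coding sequence, an attB2 site and a T7 terminator. The attB sites are the footprint of the Gateway recombination used to install the insert. The catalogue also lists a TEV protease cleavage site for removing the tag; it is not separately annotated in the feature table. The annotated GCN4 segment is marked as a fragment of about 350 nt, so the insert appears to cover only part of the protein, although the record does not state the boundaries. It carries six substitutions (L123D, I128E, V130E, V135E, L137D, I142D) that replace aliphatic hydrophobic residues with acidic ones.

Because transcription depends on T7 RNA polymerase, expression requires a host that supplies it, and the depositors recommend a BL21 pLysS strain. The plasmid is intended for recombinant production and purification of the mutant protein. The associated work concerns the roles of condensates and soluble complexes in transcription factor function.
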