Addgene plasmid #231857: pDest17_Gcn4 ILVtoED
Purpose: Bacterial expression of N-terminally 6His tagged Gcn4 ILVtoED
Depositing lab: Aseem Ansari & Tanja Mittag. Depositing organization: St. Jude Children's Research Hospital. Publication: Reconciling competing models on the roles of condensates and soluble complexes in transcription factor function. Bremer A, Lang WH, Kempen RP, Sweta K, Taylor AB, Borgia MB, Ansari AZ, Mittag T. bioRxiv [Preprint]. 2024 Nov 22:2024.11.21.624739. doi: 10.1101/2024.11.21.624739. PubMed 39605529.
Backbone
  Vector backbone: pDest17
  Backbone manufacturer: Invtirogen
  Vector type: Bacterial Expression
Growth in bacteria
  Bacterial resistance: Ampicillin, 100 μg/mL
  Growth temperature: 37°C
  Growth strain: DH5alpha
  Copy number: Low Copy
Gene/Insert
  Gene/Insert name: Gcn4 ILVtoED
  Species: S. cerevisiae (budding yeast)
  Mutation: L123D, I128E, V130E, V135E, L137D, I142D
  Promoter: T7
  Tag / fusion protein: 6xHis, TEV cleavage site (N terminal on backbone)
  Cloning method: Gateway Cloning
Terms and licenses: Academic/Nonprofit Terms; Industry Terms: Not Available to Industry
Depositor comments: The depositing lab recommends using BL21_pLysS strain for protein expression and purification. Please visit https://doi.org/10.1101/2024.11.21.624739 for bioRxiv preprint.
How to cite: pDest17_Gcn4 ILVtoED was a gift from Aseem Ansari & Tanja Mittag (Addgene plasmid # 231857 ; http://n2t.net/addgene:231857 ; RRID:Addgene_231857)
