>Addgene plasmid #231857 | pDest17_Gcn4 ILVtoED | depositor partial sequence | sequence record 455688 | Orf Sequence
GGTAGCAGCACCGATAGCACCCCGATGTTTGAATATGAAAATCTGGAAGATAACAGCAAAGAGTGGACCA
GCGATTTTGATAATGATGAACCGGAAACCACCGATGATGAAAGTGATGCAGATAAAGCAGATGAAAGCGG
TAGCGGTTCAGGTAGCGGTAGTCCGGAAAGCAGCGATCCGGCAGCACTGAAACGTGCCCGTAATACCGAA
GCAGCACGTCGTAGCCGTGCACGTAAACTGCAGCGTATGAAACAGTTAGAAGATAAGGTTGAAGAACTGC
TGTGCAAAAACTATCACCTGGAAAATGAAGTTGCCCGTCTGAAAAAGCTGGTTGGTGAACGT
